>Addgene plasmid #193849 | p2T-cmv-SpCas9-TadCBEd-V106W-BlastR | addgene full sequence | sequence record 380004 | Addgene NGS Result
CGGCCGCTAATACGACTCACTATAGGGAGAGCCGCCACCATGAAACGGACAGCCGACGGAAGCGAGTTCG
AGTCACCAAAGAAGAAGCGGAAAGTCAGTTCTGAGGTGGAGTTTTCCCACGAGTACTGGATGAGACATGC
CCTGACCCTGGCCAAGAGGGCACGGGATGAGAGGAAGGCGCCTGTGGGAGCCGTGCTGGTGCTGAACAAT
AGAGTGATCGGCGAGGGCTGGAACAGAGCCATCGGCCTGCACGACCCAACAGCCCATGCCGAAATTATAG
CCCTGAGACAGGGCGGCCTGGTCATGCAGAACTACAGACTGATTGACGCCACCCTGTACGTGACATTCGA
GCCTTGCGTGATGTGCGCCGGCGCCATGATCAACTCTAGGATCGGCCGCGTGGTGTTTGGCTGGAGGAAC
TCAAAAAGAGGCGCCGCAGGCTCCCTGATGAACGTGCTGAACTACCCCGGAATGAATCACCGCGTCGAAA
TTACCGAGGGAATCCTGGCAGATGAATGTGCCGCCCTGCTGTGCGATTTCTATCGGATGCCTAGACAGGT
GTTCAATGCTCAGAAGAAGGCCCAGAGCTCCATCAACTCTGGCGGATCTAGCGGAGGATCCTCTGGCAGC
GAGACACCAGGAACAAGCGAGTCAGCAACACCAGAGAGCAGTGGCGGCAGCAGCGGCGGCAGCGACAAGA
AGTACAGCATCGGCCTGGCCATCGGCACCAACTCTGTGGGCTGGGCCGTGATCACCGACGAGTACAAGGT
GCCCAGCAAGAAATTCAAGGTGCTGGGCAACACCGACCGGCACAGCATCAAGAAGAACCTGATCGGAGCC
CTGCTGTTCGACAGCGGCGAAACAGCCGAGGCCACCCGGCTGAAGAGAACCGCCAGAAGAAGATACACCA
GACGGAAGAACCGGATCTGCTATCTGCAAGAGATCTTCAGCAACGAGATGGCCAAGGTGGACGACAGCTT
CTTCCACAGACTGGAAGAGTCCTTCCTGGTGGAAGAGGATAAGAAGCACGAGCGGCACCCCATCTTCGGC
AACATCGTGGACGAGGTGGCCTACCACGAGAAGTACCCCACCATCTACCACCTGAGAAAGAAACTGGTGG
ACAGCACCGACAAGGCCGACCTGCGGCTGATCTATCTGGCCCTGGCCCACATGATCAAGTTCCGGGGCCA
CTTCCTGATCGAGGGCGACCTGAACCCCGACAACAGCGACGTGGACAAGCTGTTCATCCAGCTGGTGCAG
ACCTACAACCAGCTGTTCGAGGAAAACCCCATCAACGCCAGCGGCGTGGACGCCAAGGCCATCCTGTCTG
CCAGACTGAGCAAGAGCAGACGGCTGGAAAATCTGATCGCCCAGCTGCCCGGCGAGAAGAAGAATGGCCT
GTTCGGAAACCTGATTGCCCTGAGCCTGGGCCTGACCCCCAACTTCAAGAGCAACTTCGACCTGGCCGAG
GATGCCAAACTGCAGCTGAGCAAGGACACCTACGACGACGACCTGGACAACCTGCTGGCCCAGATCGGCG
ACCAGTACGCCGACCTGTTTCTGGCCGCCAAGAACCTGTCCGACGCCATCCTGCTGAGCGACATCCTGAG
AGTGAACACCGAGATCACCAAGGCCCCCCTGAGCGCCTCTATGATCAAGAGATACGACGAGCACCACCAG
GACCTGACCCTGCTGAAAGCTCTCGTGCGGCAGCAGCTGCCTGAGAAGTACAAAGAGATTTTCTTCGACC
AGAGCAAGAACGGCTACGCCGGCTACATTGACGGCGGAGCCAGCCAGGAAGAGTTCTACAAGTTCATCAA
GCCCATCCTGGAAAAGATGGACGGCACCGAGGAACTGCTCGTGAAGCTGAACAGAGAGGACCTGCTGCGG
AAGCAGCGGACCTTCGACAACGGCAGCATCCCCCACCAGATCCACCTGGGAGAGCTGCACGCCATTCTGC
GGCGGCAGGAAGATTTTTACCCATTCCTGAAGGACAACCGGGAAAAGATCGAGAAGATCCTGACCTTCCG
CATCCCCTACTACGTGGGCCCTCTGGCCAGGGGAAACAGCAGATTCGCCTGGATGACCAGAAAGAGCGAG
GAAACCATCACCCCCTGGAACTTCGAGGAAGTGGTGGACAAGGGCGCTTCCGCCCAGAGCTTCATCGAGC
GGATGACCAACTTCGATAAGAACCTGCCCAACGAGAAGGTGCTGCCCAAGCACAGCCTGCTGTACGAGTA
CTTCACCGTGTATAACGAGCTGACCAAAGTGAAATACGTGACCGAGGGAATGAGAAAGCCCGCCTTCCTG
AGCGGCGAGCAGAAAAAGGCCATCGTGGACCTGCTGTTCAAGACCAACCGGAAAGTGACCGTGAAGCAGC
TGAAAGAGGACTACTTCAAGAAAATCGAGTGCTTCGACTCCGTGGAAATCTCCGGCGTGGAAGATCGGTT
CAACGCCTCCCTGGGCACATACCACGATCTGCTGAAAATTATCAAGGACAAGGACTTCCTGGACAATGAG
GAAAACGAGGACATTCTGGAAGATATCGTGCTGACCCTGACACTGTTTGAGGACAGAGAGATGATCGAGG
AACGGCTGAAAACCTATGCCCACCTGTTCGACGACAAAGTGATGAAGCAGCTGAAGCGGCGGAGATACAC
CGGCTGGGGCAGGCTGAGCCGGAAGCTGATCAACGGCATCCGGGACAAGCAGTCCGGCAAGACAATCCTG
GATTTCCTGAAGTCCGACGGCTTCGCCAACAGAAACTTCATGCAGCTGATCCACGACGACAGCCTGACCT
TTAAAGAGGACATCCAGAAAGCCCAGGTGTCCGGCCAGGGCGATAGCCTGCACGAGCACATTGCCAATCT
GGCCGGCAGCCCCGCCATTAAGAAGGGCATCCTGCAGACAGTGAAGGTGGTGGACGAGCTCGTGAAAGTG
ATGGGCCGGCACAAGCCCGAGAACATCGTGATCGAAATGGCCAGAGAGAACCAGACCACCCAGAAGGGAC
AGAAGAACAGCCGCGAGAGAATGAAGCGGATCGAAGAGGGCATCAAAGAGCTGGGCAGCCAGATCCTGAA
AGAACACCCCGTGGAAAACACCCAGCTGCAGAACGAGAAGCTGTACCTGTACTACCTGCAGAATGGGCGG
GATATGTACGTGGACCAGGAACTGGACATCAACCGGCTGTCCGACTACGATGTGGACCATATCGTGCCTC
AGAGCTTTCTGAAGGACGACTCCATCGACAACAAGGTGCTGACCAGAAGCGACAAGAACCGGGGCAAGAG
CGACAACGTGCCCTCCGAAGAGGTCGTGAAGAAGATGAAGAACTACTGGCGGCAGCTGCTGAACGCCAAG
CTGATTACCCAGAGAAAGTTCGACAATCTGACCAAGGCCGAGAGAGGCGGCCTGAGCGAACTGGATAAGG
CCGGCTTCATCAAGAGACAGCTGGTGGAAACCCGGCAGATCACAAAGCACGTGGCACAGATCCTGGACTC
CCGGATGAACACTAAGTACGACGAGAATGACAAGCTGATCCGGGAAGTGAAAGTGATCACCCTGAAGTCC
AAGCTGGTGTCCGATTTCCGGAAGGATTTCCAGTTTTACAAAGTGCGCGAGATCAACAACTACCACCACG
CCCACGACGCCTACCTGAACGCCGTCGTGGGAACCGCCCTGATCAAAAAGTACCCTAAGCTGGAAAGCGA
GTTCGTGTACGGCGACTACAAGGTGTACGACGTGCGGAAGATGATCGCCAAGAGCGAGCAGGAAATCGGC
AAGGCTACCGCCAAGTACTTCTTCTACAGCAACATCATGAACTTTTTCAAGACCGAGATTACCCTGGCCA
ACGGCGAGATCCGGAAGCGGCCTCTGATCGAGACAAACGGCGAAACCGGGGAGATCGTGTGGGATAAGGG
CCGGGATTTTGCCACCGTGCGGAAAGTGCTGAGCATGCCCCAAGTGAATATCGTGAAAAAGACCGAGGTG
CAGACAGGCGGCTTCAGCAAAGAGTCTATCCTGCCCAAGAGGAACAGCGATAAGCTGATCGCCAGAAAGA
AGGACTGGGACCCTAAGAAGTACGGCGGCTTCGACAGCCCCACCGTGGCCTATTCTGTGCTGGTGGTGGC
CAAAGTGGAAAAGGGCAAGTCCAAGAAACTGAAGAGTGTGAAAGAGCTGCTGGGGATCACCATCATGGAA
AGAAGCAGCTTCGAGAAGAATCCCATCGACTTTCTGGAAGCCAAGGGCTACAAAGAAGTGAAAAAGGACC
TGATCATCAAGCTGCCTAAGTACTCCCTGTTCGAGCTGGAAAACGGCCGGAAGAGAATGCTGGCCTCTGC
CGGCGAACTGCAGAAGGGAAACGAACTGGCCCTGCCCTCCAAATATGTGAACTTCCTGTACCTGGCCAGC
CACTATGAGAAGCTGAAGGGCTCCCCCGAGGATAATGAGCAGAAACAGCTGTTTGTGGAACAGCACAAGC
ACTACCTGGACGAGATCATCGAGCAGATCAGCGAGTTCTCCAAGAGAGTGATCCTGGCCGACGCTAATCT
GGACAAAGTGCTGTCCGCCTACAACAAGCACCGGGATAAGCCCATCAGAGAGCAGGCCGAGAATATCATC
CACCTGTTTACCCTGACCAATCTGGGAGCCCCTGCCGCCTTCAAGTACTTTGACACCACCATCGACCGGA
AGAGGTACACCAGCACCAAAGAGGTGCTGGACGCCACCCTGATCCACCAGAGCATCACCGGCCTGTACGA
GACACGGATCGACCTGTCTCAGCTGGGAGGTGACAGCGGCGGGAGCGGCGGGAGCGGGGGGAGCACTAAT
CTGAGCGACATCATTGAGAAGGAGACTGGGAAACAGCTGGTCATTCAGGAGTCCATCCTGATGCTGCCTG
AGGAGGTGGAGGAAGTGATCGGCAACAAGCCAGAGTCTGACATCCTGGTGCACACCGCCTACGACGAGTC
CACAGATGAGAATGTGATGCTGCTGACCTCTGACGCCCCCGAGTATAAGCCTTGGGCCCTGGTCATCCAG
GATTCTAACGGCGAGAATAAGATCAAGATGCTGAGCGGAGGATCCGGAGGATCTGGAGGCAGCACCAACC
TGTCTGACATCATCGAGAAGGAGACAGGCAAGCAGCTGGTCATCCAGGAGAGCATCCTGATGCTGCCCGA
AGAAGTCGAAGAAGTGATCGGAAACAAGCCTGAGAGCGATATCCTGGTCCATACCGCCTACGACGAGAGT
ACCGACGAAAATGTGATGCTGCTGACATCCGACGCCCCAGAGTATAAGCCCTGGGCTCTGGTCATCCAGG
ATTCCAACGGAGAGAACAAAATCAAAATGCTGTCTGGCGGCTCAAAAAGAACCGCCGACGGCAGCGAATT
CGAGCCCAAGAAGAAGAGGAAAGTCTAACCGGTCATCATCACCATCACCATTGAGTTTAAACCCGCTGAT
CAGCCTCGACTGTGCCTTCTAGTTGCCAGCCATCTGTTGTTTGCCCCTCCCCCGTGCCTTCCTTGACCCT
GGAAGGTGCCACTCCCACTGTCCTTTCCTAATAAAATGAGGAAATTGCATCGCATTGTCTGAGTAGGTGT
CATTCTATTCTGGGGGGTGGGGTGGGGCAGGACAGCAAGGGGGAGGATTGGGAAGACAATAGCAGGCATG
CTGGGGATGCGGTGGGCTCTATGGCTTCTGAGGCGGAAAGAACCAGCTGGGGCTCGATACCGTCGACCTC
TAGCTAGAGCTTGGCGTAATCATGGTCATAGCTGTTTCCTGTGTGAAATTGTTATCCGCTCACAATTCCA
CACAACATACGAGCCGGAAGCATAAAGTGTAAAGCCTAGGGTGCCTAATGAGTGAGCTAACTCACATTAA
TTGCGTTGCGCTCACTGCCCGCTTTCCAGTCGGGAAACCTGTCGTGCCAGCTGCATTAATGAATCGGCCA
ACGCGCGGGGAGAGGCGGTTTGCGTATTGGGCGCTACAGACATGATAAGATACATTGATGAGTTTGGACA
AACCACAACTAGAATGCAGTGAAAAAAATGCTTTATTTGTGAAATTTGTGATGCTATTGCTTTATTTGTA
ACCATTATAAGCTGCAATAAACAAGTTGGGGTGGGCGAAGAACTCCAGCATGAGATCCCCGCGCTGGAGG
ATCATCCAGCCGGCGTCCCGGAAAACGATTCCGAAGCCCAACCTTTCATAGAAGGCGGCGGTGGAATCGA
AATCTCGTAGCACGTGTCAGTCCTGCTCCTCGGCCACGAAGTGCTTAGCCCTCCCACACATAACCAGAGG
GCAGCAATTCACGAATCCCAACTGCCGTCGGCTGTCCATCACTGTCCTTCACTATGGCTTTGATCCCAGG
ATGCAGATCGAGAAGCACCTGTCGGCACCGTCCGCAGGGGCTCAAGATGCCCCTGTTCTCATTTCCGATC
GCGACGATACAAGTCAGGTTGCCAGCTGCCGCAGCAGCAGCAGTGCCCAGCACCACGAGTTCTGCACAAG
GTCCCCCAGTAAAATGATATACATTGACACCAGTGAAGATGCGGCCGTCGCTAGAGAGAGCTGCGCTGGC
GACGCTGTAGTCTTCAGAGATGGGGATGCTGTTGATTGTAGCCGTTGCTCTTTCAATGAGGGTGGATTCT
TCTTGAGACAAAGGCTTGGCCATGGTTTAGTTCCTCACCTTGTCGTATTATACTATGCCGATATACTATG
CCGATGATTAATTGTCAACACGTGCTGATCAGATCCGAAAATGGATATACAAGCTCCCGGGAGCTTTTTG
CAAAAGCCTAGGCCTCCAAAAAAGCCTCCTCACTACTTCTGGAATAGCTCAGAGGCAGAGGCGGCCTCGG
CCTCTGCATAAATAAAAAAAATTAGTCAGCCATGGGGCGGAGAATGGGCGGAACTGGGCGGAGTTAGGGG
CGGGATGGGCGGAGTTAGGGGCGGGACTATGGTTGCTGACTAATTGAGATGCATGCTTTGCATACTTCTG
CCTGCTGGGGAGCCTGGGGACTTTCCACACCTGGTTGCTGACTAATTGAGATGCATGCTTTGCATACTTC
TGCCTGCTGGGGAGCCTGGGGACTTTCCACACCCTAACTGACACACATTCCACAGAATTCACTGACTCGC
TGCGCTCGGTCGTTCGGCTGCGGCGAGCGGTATCAGCTCACTCAAAGGCGGTAATACGGTTATCCACAGA
ATCAGGGGATAACGCAGGAAAGAACATGTAAGTGATCTCCAAAAAATAAGTACTTTTTGACTGTAAATAA
AATTGTAAGGAGTAAAAAGTACTTTTTTTTCTAAAAAAATGTAATTAAGTAAAAGTAAAAGTATTGATTT
TTAATTGTACTCAAGTAAAGTAAAAATCCCCAAAAATAATACTTAAGTACAGTAATCAAGTAAAATTACT
CAAGTACTTTACACCTCTGCATGTGAGCAAAAGGCCAGCAAAAGGCCAGGAACCGTAAAAAGGCCGCGTT
GCTGGCGTTTTTCCATAGGCTCCGCCCCCCTGACGAGCATCACAAAAATCGACGCTCAAGTCAGAGGTGG
CGAAACCCGACAGGACTATAAAGATACCAGGCGTTTCCCCCTGGAAGCTCCCTCGTGCGCTCTCCTGTTC
CGACCCTGCCGCTTACCGGATACCTGTCCGCCTTTCTCCCTTCGGGAAGCGTGGCGCTTTCTCATAGCTC
ACGCTGTAGGTATCTCAGTTCGGTGTAGGTCGTTCGCTCCAAGCTGGGCTGTGTGCACGAACCCCCCGTT
CAGCCCGACCGCTGCGCCTTATCCGGTAACTATCGTCTTGAGTCCAACCCGGTAAGACACGACTTATCGC
CACTGGCAGCAGCCACTGGTAACAGGATTAGCAGAGCGAGGTATGTAGGCGGTGCTACAGAGTTCTTGAA
GTGGTGGCCTAACTACGGCTACACTAGAAGAACAGTATTTGGTATCTGCGCTCTGCTGAAGCCAGTTACC
TTCGGAAAAAGAGTTGGTAGCTCTTGATCCGGCAAACAAACCACCGCTGGTAGCGGTGGTTTTTTTGTTT
GCAAGCAGCAGATTACGCGCAGAAAAAAAGGATCTCAAGAAGATCCTTTGATCTTTTCTACGGGGTCTGA
CACTCAGTGGAACGAAAACTCACGTTAAGGGATTTTGGTCATGAGATTATCAAAAAGGATCTTCACCTAG
ATCCTTTTAAATTAAAAATGAAGTTTTAAATCAATCTAAAGTATATATGAGTAAACTTGGTCTGACAGTT
ACCAATGCTTAATCAGTGAGGCACCTATCTCAGCGATCTGTCTATTTCGTTCATCCATAGTTGCCTGACT
CCCCGTCGTGTAGATAACTACGATACGGGAGGGCTTACCATCTGGCCCCAGTGCTGCAATGATACCGCGG
GACCCACGCTCACCGGCTCCAGATTTATCAGCAATAAACCAGCCAGCCGGAAGGGCCGAGCGCAGAAGTG
GTCCTGCAACTTTATCCGCCTCCATCCAGTCTATTAATTGTTGCCGGGAAGCTAGAGTAAGTAGTTCGCC
AGTTAATAGTTTGCGCAACGTTGTTGCCATTGCTACAGGCATCGTGGTGTCACGCTCGTCGTTTGGTATG
GCTTCATTCAGCTCCGGTTCCCAACGATCAAGGCGAGTTACATGATCCCCCATGTTGTGCAAAAAAGCGG
TTAGCTCCTTCGGTCCTCCGATCGTTGTCAGAAGTAAGTTGGCCGCAGTGTTATCACTCATGGTTATGGC
AGCACTGCATAATTCTCTTACTGTCATGCCATCCGTAAGATGCTTTTCTGTGACTGGTGAGTACTCAACC
AAGTCATTCTGAGAATAGTGTATGCGGCGACCGAGTTGCTCTTGCCCGGCGTCAATACGGGATAATACCG
CGCCACATAGCAGAACTTTAAAAGTGCTCATCATTGGAAAACGTTCTTCGGGGCGAAAACTCTCAAGGAT
CTTACCGCTGTTGAGATCCAGTTCGATGTAACCCACTCGTGCACCCAACTGATCTTCAGCATCTTTTACT
TTCACCAGCGTTTCTGGGTGAGCAAAAACAGGAAGGCAAAATGCCGCAAAAAAGGGAATAAGGGCGACAC
GGAAATGTTGAATACTCATACTCTTCCTTTTTCAATATTATTGAAGCATTTATCAGGGTTATTGTCTCAT
GAGCGGATACATATTTGAATGTATTTAGAAAAATAAACAAATAGGGGTTCCGCGCACATTTCCCCGAAAA
GTGCCACCTGACGTCGACGGATCGGGAGATCGATCTCCCGATCCCCTAGGGTCGACTCTCAGTACAATCT
GCTCTGATGCCGCATAGTTAAGCCAGTATCTGCTCCCTGCTTGTGTGTTGGAGGTCGCTGAGTAGTGCGC
GAGCAAAATTTAAGCTACAACAAGGCAAGGCTTGACCGACAATTGCATGAAGAATCTGCTTAGGGTTAGG
CGTTTTGCGCTGCTTCGCGATGTACGGGCCAGATATACGCGGGTACCGGCATATGGTTCTTGACAGAGGT
GTAAAAAGTACTCAAAAATTTTACTCAAGTGAAAGTACAAGTACTTAGGGAAAATTTTACTCAATTAAAA
GTAAAAGTATCTGGCTAGAATCTTACTTGAGTAAAAGTAAAAAAGTACTCCATTAAAATTGTACTTGAGT
ATTAACGCGTTGACATTGATTATTGACTAGTTATTAATAGTAATCAATTACGGGGTCATTAGTTTATAGC
CCATATATGGAGTTCCGCGTTACATAACTTACGGTAAATGGCCCGCCTGGCTGACCGCCCAACGACCCCC
GCCCATTGACGTCAATAATGACGTATGTTCCCATAGTAACGCCAATAGGGACTTTCCATTGACGTCAATG
GGTGGAGTATTTACGGTAAACTGCCCACTTGGCAGTACATCAAGTGTATCATATGCCAAGTACGCCCCCT
ATTGACGTCAATGACGGTAAATGGCCCGCCTGGCATTATGCCCAGTACATGACCTTATGGGACTTTCCTA
CTTGGCAGTACATCTACGTATTAGTCATCGCTATTACCATGGTGATGCGGTTTTGGCAGTACATCAATGG
GCGTGGATAGCGGTTTGACTCACGGGGATTTCCAAGTCTCCACCCCATTGACGTCAATGGGAGTTTGTTT
TGGCACCAAAATCAACGGGACTTTCCAAAATGTCGTAACAACTCCGCCCCATTGACGCAAATGGGCGGTA
GGCGTGTACGGTGGGAGGTCTATATAAGCAGAGCTGGTTTAGTGAACCGTCAGATCCGCTAGAGATCCG
Features (pLannotate 1.2.2; 24 found; start..end, strand, type, name):
      8..26      +  promoter       T7 promoter: promoter for bacteriophage T7 RNA polymerase
    100..591     +  CDS            tadA: TADA_ECOLI - Also known as yfhC. Experimental evidence at protein level: Swiss-Prot protein existence level 1. Catalyzes the deamination of adenosine to inosine at the wobble position 34 of tRNA(Arg2). Essential for cell viability. From Escherichia coli (strain K12).
    694..2295    +  CDS            dCas9(N): N-terminal portion of catalytically inactive Streptococcus pyogenes dCas9 carrying the D10A mutation (Zetsche et al., 2015)
   2296..4790    +  CDS            Cas9(C) (fragment): C-terminal portion of Streptococcus pyogenes Cas9 (Zetsche et al., 2015)
   5104..5352    +  CDS            UGI: UNGI_BPPB2 - Experimental evidence at protein level: Swiss-Prot protein existence level 1. This protein binds specifically and reversibly to the host uracil-DNA glycosylase, preventing removal of uracil residues from PBS2 DNA by the host uracil-excision repair system. From Bacillus phage PBS2 (Bacteriophage PBS2).
   5470..5694    +  polyA_signal   bGH poly(A) signal: bovine growth hormone polyadenylation signal
   5698..5719    +  promoter       SV40 promoter (fragment): SV40 enhancer and early promoter
   5724..5740    +  misc_feature   MCS (fragment): pBluescript multiple cloning site
   5789..5805    -  protein_bind   lac operator: The lac repressor binds to the lac operator to inhibit transcription in E. coli. This inhibition can be relieved by adding lactose or isopropyl-β-D-thiogalactopyranoside (IPTG). lac repressor encoded by lacI
   5813..5843    -  promoter       lac promoter: promoter for the E. coli lac operon
   5858..5879    -  protein_bind   CAP binding site: CAP binding activates transcription in the presence of cAMP. E. coli catabolite activator protein
   5892..5984    -  CDS            lacI (fragment): lac repressor; lacI; The lac repressor binds to the lac operator to inhibit transcription in E. coli. This inhibition can be relieved by adding lactose or isopropyl-β-D-thiogalactopyranoside (IPTG).
   5996..6117    -  polyA_signal   SV40 poly(A) signal: SV40 polyadenylation signal
   6112..6237    -  CDS            ble (fragment): BLE_KLEPN - Experimental evidence at protein level: Swiss-Prot protein existence level 1. Binding protein with a strong affinity to the bleomycin family of antibiotics. Binds to CL990; an antimitotic-antibiotic compound. From Klebsiella pneumoniae.
   6247..6274    -  CDS            BleoR (fragment): antibiotic-binding protein; Sh ble from Streptoalloteichus hindustanus; confers resistance to bleomycin, phleomycin, and Zeocin™
   6275..6673    -  CDS            BSD: blasticidin S deaminase; Aspergillus terreus BSD; confers resistance to blasticidin
   6692..6739    -  promoter       EM7 promoter: synthetic bacterial promoter&nbsp
   6787..7116    -  promoter       SV40 promoter: SV40 enhancer and early promoter
   7500..8088    -  rep_origin     ori: high-copy-number ColE1/pMB1/pBR322/pUC origin of replication
   8259..9119    -  CDS            AmpR: β-lactamase; bla; confers resistance to ampicillin, carbenicillin, and related antibiotics
   9120..9224    -  promoter       AmpR promoter: bla
   9295..9339    -  misc_feature   bom (fragment): basis of mobility region from pBR322
   9748..10051   +  enhancer       CMV enhancer: human cytomegalovirus immediate early enhancer
  10052..10255   +  promoter       CMV promoter: human cytomegalovirus (CMV) immediate early promoter
