[The description below was written by a language model from this plasmid's Addgene catalogue record and pLannotate feature annotations shown in this document.]
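Description:
p2T-cmv-SpCas9-TadCBEd-V106W-BlastR is a 10,289 bp mammalian expression plasmid built on the p2T-CMV-BlastR backbone. It is designed to express the cytosine base editor TadCBEd-V106W and, according to the record, to allow Tol2 transposon-mediated genomic integration with blasticidin selection. It is maintained in E. coli as a high-copy plasmid through a ColE1/pUC-type origin and an ampicillin resistance gene (β-lactamase under its own promoter). The automated annotation does not mark the Tol2 terminal repeats, so their positions relative to the cassettes cannot be confirmed from the feature table.

The editor open reading frame is driven by the CMV immediate-early enhancer and promoter, which sit at the end of the circular map and read across the origin into the coding region. A T7 promoter lies just upstream of the coding region. The fusion begins with a TadA-derived deaminase domain, recognised by its similarity to E. coli tRNA adenosine deaminase; in this editor it is an evolved variant that deaminates cytosine and carries the V106W substitution. This is followed by Streptococcus pyogenes Cas9, whose N-terminal portion is annotated as carrying D10A. A uracil glycosylase inhibitor (UGI) from phage PBS2 comes next and protects the uracil intermediate from excision repair. One UGI copy is annotated, with an unannotated stretch lying between it and Cas9. The transcript ends at a bGH polyadenylation signal.

A separate, oppositely oriented cassette uses the SV40 early promoter, together with the bacterial EM7 promoter, to drive blasticidin S deaminase, followed by an SV40 poly(A) signal. Short bleomycin-resistance, lacI and lac promoter fragments appear to be backbone remnants. No guide RNA cassette is annotated, so the guide is presumably supplied separately. The plasmid is suited to transient expression or to generating blasticidin-selected cell populations that stably express the editor.
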