Addgene plasmid #193849: p2T-cmv-SpCas9-TadCBEd-V106W-BlastR
Purpose: Express TadCBEd-V106W in mammalian cells with BlastR selection, Tol2 integration
Depositing lab: David Liu. Depositing organization: Broad Institute. Publication: Evolution of an adenine base editor into a small, efficient cytosine base editor with low off-target activity. Neugebauer ME, Hsu A, Arbab M, Krasnow NA, McElroy AN, Pandey S, Doman JL, Huang TP, Raguram A, Banskota S, Newby GA, Tolar J, Osborn MJ, Liu DR. Nat Biotechnol. 2022 Nov 10. pii: 10.1038/s41587-022-01533-6. doi: 10.1038/s41587-022-01533-6. PubMed 36357719.
Backbone
  Vector backbone: p2T-CMV-BlastR
  Total vector size (bp): 10289
  Vector type: Mammalian Expression
  Selectable markers: Blasticidin
Growth in bacteria
  Bacterial resistance: Ampicillin, 100 μg/mL
  Growth temperature: 37°C
  Growth strain: DH5alpha
  Copy number: High Copy
Gene/Insert
  Gene/Insert name: TadCBEd-V106W
Terms and licenses: Academic/Nonprofit Terms; Industry Terms: Not Available to Industry
How to cite: p2T-cmv-SpCas9-TadCBEd-V106W-BlastR was a gift from David Liu (Addgene plasmid # 193849 ; http://n2t.net/addgene:193849 ; RRID:Addgene_193849)
